>Addgene plasmid #49466 | MR015-BAG3 Right TALEN | depositor full sequence | sequence record 73765 | MR015-BAG3 Right TALEN sequence 8243 bps
GACGGATCGGGAGATCTCCCGATCCCCTATGGTGCACTCTCAGTACAATCTGCTCTGATGCCGCATAGTT
AAGCCAGTATCTGCTCCCTGCTTGTGTGTTGGAGGTCGCTGAGTAGTGCGCGAGCAAAATTTAAGCTACA
ACAAGGCAAGGCTTGACCGACAATTGCATGAAGAATCTGCTTAGGGTTAGGCGTTTTGCGCTGCTTCGCG
ATGTACGGGCCAGATATACGCGTTGACATTGATTATTGACTAGTTATTAATAGTAATCAATTACGGGGTC
ATTAGTTCATAGCCCATATATGGAGTTCCGCGTTACATAACTTACGGTAAATGGCCCGCCTGGCTGACCG
CCCAACGACCCCCGCCCATTGACGTCAATAATGACGTATGTTCCCATAGTAACGCCAATAGGGACTTTCC
ATTGACGTCAATGGGTGGAGTATTTACGGTAAACTGCCCACTTGGCAGTACATCAAGTGTATCATATGCC
AAGTACGCCCCCTATTGACGTCAATGACGGTAAATGGCCCGCCTGGCATTATGCCCAGTACATGACCTTA
TGGGACTTTCCTACTTGGCAGTACATCTACGTATTAGTCATCGCTATTACCATGGTGATGCGGTTTTGGC
AGTACATCAATGGGCGTGGATAGCGGTTTGACTCACGGGGATTTCCAAGTCTCCACCCCATTGACGTCAA
TGGGAGTTTGTTTTGGCACCAAAATCAACGGGACTTTCCAAAATGTCGTAACAACTCCGCCCCATTGACG
CAAATGGGCGGTAGGCGTGTACGGTGGGAGGTCTATATAAGCAGAGCTCTCTGGCTAACTAGAGAACCCA
CTGCTTACTGGCTTATCGAAATTAATACGACTCACTATAGGGAGACCCAAGCTGGCTAGCGCCACCATGG
ACTACAAAGACCATGACGGTGATTATAAAGATCATGACATCGATTACAAGGATGACGATGACAAGATGGC
CCCCAAGAAGAAGAGGAAGGTGGGCATTCACCGCGGGGTACCTATGGTGGACTTGAGGACACTCGGTTAT
TCGCAACAGCAACAGGAGAAAATCAAGCCTAAGGTCAGGAGCACCGTCGCGCAACACCACGAGGCGCTTG
TGGGGCATGGCTTCACTCATGCGCATATTGTCGCGCTTTCACAGCACCCTGCGGCGCTTGGGACGGTGGC
TGTCAAATACCAAGATATGATTGCGGCCCTGCCCGAAGCCACGCACGAGGCAATTGTAGGGGTCGGTAAA
CAGTGGTCGGGAGCGCGAGCACTTGAGGCGCTGCTGACTGTGGCGGGTGAGCTTAGGGGGCCTCCGCTCC
AGCTCGACACCGGGCAGCTGCTGAAGATCGCGAAGAGAGGGGGAGTAACAGCGGTAGAGGCAGTGCACGC
CTGGCGCAATGCGCTCACCGGTGCCCCCCTGAACCTGACCCCGGACCAAGTGGTGGCTATCGCCAGCCAC
GATGGCGGCAAGCAAGCGCTCGAAACGGTGCAGCGGCTGTTGCCGGTGCTGTGCCAGGACCATGGCCTGA
CTCCGGACCAAGTGGTGGCTATCGCCAGCCACGATGGCGGCAAGCAAGCGCTCGAAACGGTGCAGCGGCT
GTTGCCGGTGCTGTGCCAGGACCATGGCCTGACCCCGGACCAAGTGGTGGCTATCGCCAGCAACATTGGC
GGCAAGCAAGCGCTCGAAACGGTGCAGCGGCTGTTGCCGGTGCTGTGCCAGGACCATGGCCTGACTCCGG
ACCAAGTGGTGGCTATCGCCAGCCACGATGGCGGCAAGCAAGCGCTCGAAACGGTGCAGCGGCTGTTGCC
GGTGCTGTGCCAGGACCATGGCCTGACCCCGGACCAAGTGGTGGCTATCGCCAGCAACATTGGCGGCAAG
CAAGCGCTCGAAACGGTGCAGCGGCTGTTGCCGGTGCTGTGCCAGGACCATGGCCTGACTCCGGACCAAG
TGGTGGCTATCGCCAGCCACGATGGCGGCAAGCAAGCGCTCGAAACGGTGCAGCGGCTGTTGCCGGTGCT
GTGCCAGGACCATGGCCTGACCCCGGACCAAGTGGTGGCTATCGCCAGCAACGGTGGCGGCAAGCAAGCG
CTCGAAACGGTGCAGCGGCTGTTGCCGGTGCTGTGCCAGGACCATGGCCTGACCCCGGACCAAGTGGTGG
CTATCGCCAGCAACAATGGCGGCAAGCAAGCGCTCGAAACGGTGCAGCGGCTGTTGCCGGTGCTGTGCCA
GGACCATGGCCTGACCCCGGACCAAGTGGTGGCTATCGCCAGCAACGGTGGCGGCAAGCAAGCGCTCGAA
ACGGTGCAGCGGCTGTTGCCGGTGCTGTGCCAGGACCATGGCCTGACCCCGGACCAAGTGGTGGCTATCG
CCAGCAACGGTGGCGGCAAGCAAGCGCTCGAAACGGTGCAGCGGCTGTTGCCGGTGCTGTGCCAGGACCA
TGGCCTGACCCCGGACCAAGTGGTGGCTATCGCCAGCAACGGTGGCGGCAAGCAAGCGCTCGAAACGGTG
CAGCGGCTGTTGCCGGTGCTGTGCCAGGACCATGGCCTGACCCCGGACCAAGTGGTGGCTATCGCCAGCA
ACATTGGCGGCAAGCAAGCGCTCGAAACGGTGCAGCGGCTGTTGCCGGTGCTGTGCCAGGACCATGGCCT
GACCCCGGACCAAGTGGTGGCTATCGCCAGCAACGGTGGCGGCAAGCAAGCGCTCGAAACGGTGCAGCGG
CTGTTGCCGGTGCTGTGCCAGGACCATGGCCTGACTCCGGACCAAGTGGTGGCTATCGCCAGCCACGATG
GCGGCAAGCAAGCGCTCGAAACGGTGCAGCGGCTGTTGCCGGTGCTGTGCCAGGACCATGGCCTGACCCC
GGACCAAGTGGTGGCTATCGCCAGCAACGGTGGCGGCAAGCAAGCGCTCGAAACGGTGCAGCGGCTGTTG
CCGGTGCTGTGCCAGGACCATGGCCTGACCCCGGACCAAGTGGTGGCTATCGCCAGCAACAATGGCGGCA
AGCAAGCGCTCGAAAGCATTGTGGCCCAGCTGAGCCGGCCTGATCCGGCGTTGGCCGCGTTGACCAACGA
CCATCTGGTGGCGTTGGCATGTCTTGGTGGACGACCCGCGCTCGATGCAGTCAAAAAGGGTCTGCCTCAT
GCTCCCGCATTGATCAAAAGAACCAACCGGCGGATTCCCGAGAGAACTTCCCATCGAGTCGCGGGATCCC
AGCTGGTGAAGAGCGAGCTGGAGGAGAAGAAGTCCGAGCTGCGGCACAAGCTGAAGTACGTGCCCCACGA
GTACATCGAGCTGATCGAGATCGCCAGGAACAGCACCCAGGACCGCATCCTGGAGATGAAGGTGATGGAG
TTCTTCATGAAGGTGTACGGCTACAGGGGAAAGCACCTGGGCGGAAGCAGAAAGCCTGACGGCGCCATCT
ATACAGTGGGCAGCCCCATCGATTACGGCGTGATCGTGGACACAAAGGCCTACAGCGGCGGCTACAATCT
GCCTATCGGCCAGGCCGACGAGATGCAGAGATACGTGGAGGAGAACCAGACCCGGAATAAGCACATCAAC
CCCAACGAGTGGTGGAAGGTGTACCCTAGCAGCGTGACCGAGTTCAAGTTCCTGTTCGTGAGCGGCCACT
TCAAGGGCAACTACAAGGCCCAGCTGACCAGGCTGAACCACATCACCAACCGCAATGGCGCCGTGCTGAG
CGTGGAGGAGCTGCTGATCGGCGGCGAGATGATCAAAGCCGGCACCCTGACACTGGAGGAGGTGCGGCGC
AAGTTCAACAACGGCGAGATCAACTTCTGATAACTTAAGTTTAAACCGCTGATCAGCCTCGACTGTGCCT
TCTAGTTGCCAGCCATCTGTTGTTTGCCCCTCCCCCGTGCCTTCCTTGACCCTGGAAGGTGCCACTCCCA
CTGTCCTTTCCTAATAAAATGAGGAAATTGCATCGCATTGTCTGAGTAGGTGTCATTCTATTCTGGGGGG
TGGGGTGGGGCAGGACAGCAAGGGGGAGGATTGGGAAGACAATAGCAGGCATGCTGGGGATGCGGTGGGC
TCTATGGCTTCTGAGGCGGAAAGAACCAGCTGGGGCTCTAGGGGGTATCCCC
[124 nt withheld, positions 4113-4236]
C
[91 nt withheld, positions 4238-4328]
A
[49 nt withheld, positions 4330-4378]
CCTTTGACGTTGGAGTCCACGTTCTTT
[37 nt withheld, positions 4406-4442]
ACCCTATCTCGGTCTATTCTTTTGATTTATAAGGGATTTTGCCGATTTCGGCCTATTGGTTAAAAAATGA
GCTGATTTAACAAAAATTTAACGCGAATTAATTCTGTGGAATGTGTGTCAGTTAGGGTGTGGAAAGTCCC
CAGGCTCCCCAGCAGGCAGAAGTATGCAAAGCATGCATCTCAATTAGTCAGCAACCAGGTGTGGAAAGTC
CCCAGGCTCCCCAGCAGGCAGAAGTATGCAAAGCATGCATCTCAATTAGTCAGCAACCATAGTCCCGCCC
CTAACTCCGCCCATCCCGCCCCTAACTCCGCCCAGTTCCGCCCATTCTCCGCCCCATGGCTGACTAATTT
TTTTTATTTATGCAGAGGCCGAGGCCGCCTCTGCCTCTGAGCTATTCCAGAAGTAGTGAGGAGGCTTTTT
TGGAGGCCTAGGCTTTTGCAAAAAGCTCCCGGGAGCTTGTATATCCATTTTCGGATCTGATCAAGAGACA
GGATGAGGATCGTTTCGCATGATTGAACAAGATGGATTGCACGCAGGTTCTCCGGCCGCTTGGGTGGAGA
GGCTATTCGGCTATGACTGGGCACAACAGACAATCGGCTGCTCTGATGCCGCCGTGTTCCGGCTGTCAGC
GCAGGGGCGCCCGGTTCTTTTTGTCAAGACCGACCTGTCCGGTGCCCTGAATGAACTGCAGGACGAGGCA
GCGCGGCTATCGTGGCTGGCCACGACGGGCGTTCCTTGCGCAGCTGTGCTCGACGTTGTCACTGAAGCGG
GAAGGGACTGGCTGCTATTGGGCGAAGTGCCGGGGCAGGATCTCCTGTCATCTCACCTTGCTCCTGCCGA
GAAAGTATCCATCATGGCTGATGCAATGCGGCGGCTGCATACGCTTGATCCGGCTACCTGCCCATTCGAC
CACCAAGCGAAACATCGCATCGAGCGAGCACGTACTCGGATGGAAGCCGGTCTTGTCGATCAGGATGATC
TGGACGAAGAGCATCAGGGGCTCGCGCCAGCCGAACTGTTCGCCAGGCTCAAGGCGCGCATGCCCGACGG
CGAGGATCTCGTCGTGACCCATGGCGATGCCTGCTTGCCGAATATCATGGTGGAAAATGGCCGCTTTTCT
GGATTCATCGACTGTGGCCGGCTGGGTGTGGCGGACCGCTATCAGGACATAGCGTTGGCTACCCGTGATA
TTGCTGAAGAGCTTGGCGGCGAATGGGCTGACCGCTTCCTCGTGCTTTACGGTATCGCCGCTCCCGATTC
GCAGCGCATCGCCTTCTATCGCCTTCTTGACGAGTTCTTCTGAGCGGGACTCTGGGGTTCGAAATGACCG
ACCAAGCGACGCCCAACCTGCCATCACGAGATTTCGATTCCACCGCCGCCTTCTATGAAAGGTTGGGCTT
CGGAATCGTTTTCCGGGACGCCGGCTGGATGATCCTCCAGCGCGGGGATCTCATGCTGGAGTTCTTCGCC
CACCCCAACTTGTTTATTGCAGCTTATAATGGTTACAAATAAAGCAATAGCATCACAAATTTCACAAATA
AAGCATTTTTTTCACTGCATTCTAGTTGTGGTTTGTCCAAACTCATCAATGTATCTTATCATGTCTGTAT
ACCGTCGACCTCTAGCTAGAGCTTGGCGTAATCATGGTCATAGCTGTTTCCTGTGTGAAATTGTTATCCG
CTCACAATTCCACACAACATACGAGCCGGAAGCATAAAGTGTAAAGCCTGGGGTGCCTAATGAGTGAGCT
AACTCACATTAATTGCGTTGCGCTCACTGCCCGCTTTCCAGTCGGGAAACCTGTCGTGCCAGCTGCATTA
ATGAATCGGCCAACGCGCGGGGAGAGGCGGTTTGCGTATTGGGCGCTCTTCCGCTTCCTCGCTCACTGAC
TCGCTGCGCTCGGTCGTTCGGCTGCGGCGAGCGGTATCAGCTCACTCAAAGGCGGTAATACGGTTATCCA
CAGAATCAGGGGATAACGCAGGAAAGAACATGTGAGCAAAAGGCCAGCAAAAGGCCAGGAACCGTAAAAA
GGCCGCGTTGCTGGCGTTTTTCCATAGGCTCCGCCCCCCTGACGAGCATCACAAAAATCGACGCTCAAGT
CAGAGGTGGCGAAACCCGACAGGACTATAAAGATACCAGGCGTTTCCCCCTGGAAGCTCCCTCGTGCGCT
CTCCTGTTCCGACCCTGCCGCTTACCGGATACCTGTCCGCCTTTCTCCCTTCGGGAAGCGTGGCGCTTTC
TCATAGCTCACGCTGTAGGTATCTCAGTTCGGTGTAGGTCGTTCGCTCCAAGCTGGGCTGTGTGCACGAA
CCCCCCGTTCAGCCCGACCGCTGCGCCTTATCCGGTAACTATCGTCTTGAGTCCAACCCGGTAAGACACG
ACTTATCGCCACTGGCAGCAGCCACTGGTAACAGGATTAGCAGAGCGAGGTATGTAGGCGGTGCTACAGA
GTTCTTGAAGTGGTGGCCTAACTACGGCTACACTAGAAGAACAGTATTTGGTATCTGCGCTCTGCTGAAG
CCAGTTACCTTCGGAAAAAGAGTTGGTAGCTCTTGATCCGGCAAACAAACCACCGCTGGTAGCGGTTTTT
TTGTTTGCAAGCAGCAGATTACGCGCAGAAAAAAAGGATCTCAAGAAGATCCTTTGATCTTTTCTACGGG
GTCTGACGCTCAGTGGAACGAAAACTCACGTTAAGGGATTTTGGTCATGAGATTATCAAAAAGGATCTTC
ACCTAGATCCTTTTAAATTAAAAATGAAGTTTTAAATCAATCTAAAGTATATATGAGTAAACTTGGTCTG
ACAGTTACCAATGCTTAATCAGTGAGGCACCTATCTCAGCGATCTGTCTATTTCGTTCATCCATAGTTGC
CTGACTCCCCGTCGTGTAGATAACTACGATACGGGAGGGCTTACCATCTGGCCCCAGTGCTGCAATGATA
CCGCGAGACCCACGCTCACCGGCTCCAGATTTATCAGCAATAAACCAGCCAGCCGGAAGGGCCGAGCGCA
GAAGTGGTCCTGCAACTTTATCCGCCTCCATCCAGTCTATTAATTGTTGCCGGGAAGCTAGAGTAAGTAG
TTCGCCAGTTAATAGTTTGCGCAACGTTGTTGCCATTGCTACAGGCATCGTGGTGTCACGCTCGTCGTTT
GGTATGGCTTCATTCAGCTCCGGTTCCCAACGATCAAGGCGAGTTACATGATCCCCCATGTTGTGCAAAA
AAGCGGTTAGCTCCTTCGGTCCTCCGATCGTTGTCAGAAGTAAGTTGGCCGCAGTGTTATCACTCATGGT
TATGGCAGCACTGCATAATTCTCTTACTGTCATGCCATCCGTAAGATGCTTTTCTGTGACTGGTGAGTAC
TCAACCAAGTCATTCTGAGAATAGTGTATGCGGCGACCGAGTTGCTCTTGCCCGGCGTCAATACGGGATA
ATACCGCGCCACATAGCAGAACTTTAAAAGTGCTCATCATTGGAAAACGTTCTTCGGGGCGAAAACTCTC
AAGGATCTTACCGCTGTTGAGATCCAGTTCGATGTAACCCACTCGTGCACCCAACTGATCTTCAGCATCT
TTTACTTTCACCAGCGTTTCTGGGTGAGCAAAAACAGGAAGGCAAAATGCCGCAAAAAAGGGAATAAGGG
CGACACGGAAATGTTGAATACTCATACTCTTCCTTTTTCAATATTATTGAAGCATTTATCAGGGTTATTG
TCTCATGAGCGGATACATATTTGAATGTATTTAGAAAAATAAACAAATAGGGGTTCCGCGCACATTTCCC
CGAAAAGTGCCACCTGACGTC
Features (pLannotate 1.2.2; 23 found; start..end, strand, type, name):
     28..80      -  misc_feature   bom (fragment): basis of mobility region from pBR322
    235..614     +  enhancer       CMV enhancer: human cytomegalovirus immediate early enhancer
    615..818     +  promoter       CMV promoter: human cytomegalovirus (CMV) immediate early promoter
    814..847     +  LTR            5' LTR (truncated) (fragment): truncated 5' long terminal repeat (LTR) from HIV-1
    863..881     +  promoter       T7 promoter: promoter for bacteriophage T7 RNA polymerase
    910..975     +  CDS            3xFLAG: three tandem FLAG® epitope tags, followed by an enterokinase cleavage site
   1027..1536    +  CDS            avrBs3 (fragment): AVRB3_XANEU - Experimental evidence at protein level: Swiss-Prot protein existence level 1. Avirulence protein. Acts as a transcription factor in C.annuum plants. In susceptible plants lacking the Bs3 resistance gene induces expression of a number of genes, including genes homologous to a family of auxin-induced genes, alpha-expansin genes, pectate lyase, anthocyanidin glucoside rhamnosyl transferase and at least one transcription factor, UPA20. Their expression leads to plant hypertrophy in mesophyll cells, probably mainly mediated by UPA20 (PubMed:17962565). In resistant plants induces the h
   3025..3231    +  CDS            avrBs3 (fragment): AVRB3_XANEU - Experimental evidence at protein level: Swiss-Prot protein existence level 1. Avirulence protein. Acts as a transcription factor in C.annuum plants. In susceptible plants lacking the Bs3 resistance gene induces expression of a number of genes, including genes homologous to a family of auxin-induced genes, alpha-expansin genes, pectate lyase, anthocyanidin glucoside rhamnosyl transferase and at least one transcription factor, UPA20. Their expression leads to plant hypertrophy in mesophyll cells, probably mainly mediated by UPA20 (PubMed:17962565). In resistant plants induces the h
   3220..3807    +  CDS            fokIR (fragment): T2F1_PLAOK - Also known as rfoKI. Experimental evidence at protein level: Swiss-Prot protein existence level 1. Recognizes the double-stranded sequence 5'-GGATG-3'/3'-CATCC- 5' and cleaves respectively 14 bases after G-1 and 13 bases before C-1. From Planomicrobium okeanokoites (Planococcus okeanokoites) (Flavobacterium okeanokoites).
   3843..4067    +  polyA_signal   bGH poly(A) signal: bovine growth hormone polyadenylation signal
   4071..4092    +  promoter       SV40 promoter (fragment): SV40 enhancer and early promoter
   4113..4541    +  rep_origin     f1 ori (sequence partly withheld): f1 bacteriophage origin of replication; arrow indicates direction of (+) strand synthesis
   4555..4884    +  promoter       SV40 promoter: SV40 enhancer and early promoter
   4951..5742    +  CDS            neo: KKA2_KLEPN - Also known as kan, nptII. Experimental evidence at protein level: Swiss-Prot protein existence level 1. Resistance to kanamycin, neomycin, paromomycin, ribostamycin, butirosin and gentamicin B. From Klebsiella pneumoniae.
   5766..5924    +  CDS            ble (fragment): BLE_KLEPN - Experimental evidence at protein level: Swiss-Prot protein existence level 1. Binding protein with a strong affinity to the bleomycin family of antibiotics. Binds to CL990; an antimitotic-antibiotic compound. From Klebsiella pneumoniae.
   5919..6040    +  polyA_signal   SV40 poly(A) signal: SV40 polyadenylation signal
   6113..6129    -  protein_bind   lac operator: The lac repressor binds to the lac operator to inhibit transcription in E. coli. This inhibition can be relieved by adding lactose or isopropyl-β-D-thiogalactopyranoside (IPTG). lac repressor encoded by lacI
   6137..6167    -  promoter       lac promoter: promoter for the E. coli lac operon
   6182..6203    -  protein_bind   CAP binding site: CAP binding activates transcription in the presence of cAMP. E. coli catabolite activator protein
   6216..6308    -  CDS            lacI (fragment): lac repressor; lacI; The lac repressor binds to the lac operator to inhibit transcription in E. coli. This inhibition can be relieved by adding lactose or isopropyl-β-D-thiogalactopyranoside (IPTG).
   6491..7076    -  rep_origin     ori: high-copy-number ColE1/pMB1/pBR322/pUC origin of replication
   7247..8107    -  CDS            AmpR: β-lactamase; bla; confers resistance to ampicillin, carbenicillin, and related antibiotics
   8108..8212    -  promoter       AmpR promoter: bla
