[The description below was written by a language model from this plasmid's Addgene catalogue record and pLannotate feature annotations shown in this document.]
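Description:
MR015-BAG3 Right TALEN is an 8.2 kb mammalian expression plasmid encoding the right-hand member of a TALEN pair directed against BAG3. It is built on the MR015 TALEN backbone, into which the custom repeat array (recorded as a roughly 1.2 kb insert) was cloned through BsmBI sites that were destroyed in the process, consistent with a Golden Gate-style assembly. In bacteria the plasmid is maintained at high copy from a ColE1/pUC-type origin and selected with ampicillin through the β-lactamase gene. An f1 origin and remnants of the lac promoter/operator region are also present as backbone features.

The nuclease is transcribed from the CMV immediate early enhancer and promoter, with a T7 promoter just upstream of the coding region, and transcripts are terminated by the bovine growth hormone polyadenylation signal. The open reading frame begins with a 3xFLAG epitope tag and continues into an N-terminal segment derived from the Xanthomonas TAL effector AvrBs3. Next comes an unannotated stretch that presumably holds the target-specific repeat array, followed by a C-terminal AvrBs3-derived segment fused to the FokI cleavage domain. Because FokI cuts only as a dimer, this construct is meant to be co-delivered with the matching left TALEN so that the two proteins bind flanking half-sites and make a double-strand break between them. A separate SV40 promoter-driven neomycin phosphotransferase cassette with an SV40 poly(A) signal allows G418 selection in mammalian cells.

The associated publication concerns isolating single-base genome-edited human iPS cells without antibiotic selection. The exact BAG3 target sequence is not stated in the record.
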