Addgene plasmid #49466: MR015-BAG3 Right TALEN
Purpose: Right TALEN for BAG3
Depositing lab: Bruce Conklin. Depositing organization: J. David Gladstone Institutes. Publication: Isolation of single-base genome-edited human iPS cells without antibiotic selection. Miyaoka Y, Chan AH, Judge LM, Yoo J, Huang M, Nguyen TD, Lizarraga PP, So PL, Conklin BR. Nat Methods. 2014 Mar;11(3):291-3. doi: 10.1038/nmeth.2840. Epub 2014 Feb 9. PubMed 24509632.
Backbone
  Vector backbone: MR015
  Backbone manufacturer: Matthew Porteus
  Backbone size w/o insert (bp): 7053
  Total vector size (bp): 8243
  Vector type: Mammalian Expression, TALEN
  Selectable markers: Neomycin (select with G418)
Growth in bacteria
  Bacterial resistance: Ampicillin, 100 μg/mL
  Growth temperature: 37°C
  Growth strain: DH5alpha
  Copy number: High Copy
Gene/Insert
  Gene/Insert name: TALEN
  Species: TALEN
  Insert size (bp): 1190
  Cloning method: Restriction Enzyme; 5′ cloning site BsmBI (destroyed during cloning); 3′ cloning site BsmBI (destroyed during cloning)
  Sequencing primers: 5′ GTAACAGCGGTAGAGGCAGTG; 3′ CGTCCACCAAGACATGCCAAC
Terms and licenses: Academic/Nonprofit Terms; Industry Terms: Not Available to Industry
How to cite: MR015-BAG3 Right TALEN was a gift from Bruce Conklin (Addgene plasmid # 49466 ; http://n2t.net/addgene:49466 ; RRID:Addgene_49466)
