>Addgene plasmid #49466 | MR015-BAG3 Right TALEN | addgene partial sequence | sequence record 75709 | BGH-rev 5'-TAGAAGGCACAGTCGAGG-3'
TTGATCTCGCCGTTGTTGAACTTGCGCCGCACCTCCTCCAGTGTCAGGGTGCCGGCTTTGATCATCTCGC
CGCCGATCAGCAGCTCCTCCACGCTCAGCACGGCGCCATTGCAGTTGGTGATGTGGTTCAGCCTGGTCAG
CTGGGCCTTGTAGTTGCCCTTGAAGTGGCCGCTCACGAACAGGAACTTGAACTCGGTCACGCTGCTAGGG
TACACCTTCCACCACTCGTTGGGGTTGATGTGCTTATTCCGGGTCTGGTTCTCCTCCACGTATCTCTGCA
TCTCGTCGGCCTGGCCGATAGGCAGATTGTAGCCGCCGCTGTAGGCCTTTGTGTCCACGATCACGCCGTA
ATCGATGGGGCTGCCCACTGTATAGATGGCGCCGTCAGGCTTTCTGCTTCCGCCCAGGTGCTTTCCCCTG
TAGCCGTACACCTTCATGAAGAACTCCATCACCTTCATCTCCAGGATGCGGTCCTGGGTGCTGTTCCTGG
CGATCTCGATCAGCTCGATGTACTCGTGGGGCACGTACTTCAGCTTGTGCCGCAGCTCGGACTTCTTCTC
CTCCAGCTCGCTCTTCACCAGCTGGGATCCCGCGACTCGATGGGAAGTTCTCTCGGGAATCCGCCGGTTG
GTTCTTTTGATCAATGCGGGAGCATGAGGCAGACCCTTTTTGACTGCATCGAGCGCGGGTCGTCCACCAA
GACATGCCAACGCCACCAGATGGTCGTTGGTCAACGCGGCCAACGCCGGATCAGGCCGGCTCAGCTGGGC
CACAATGCTTTCGAGCGCTTGCTTGCCGCCATTGTTGCTGGCGATAGCCA
