>Addgene plasmid #49466 | MR015-BAG3 Right TALEN | addgene partial sequence | sequence record 75715 | CMV-F 5'-CGCAAATGGGCGGTAGGCGTG-3'
GAGCTCTCTGGCTAACTAGAGAACCCACTGCTTACTGGCTTATCGAAATTAATACGACTCACTATAGGGA
GACCCAAGCTGGCTAGCGCCACCATGGACTACAAAGACCATGACGGTGATTATAAAGATCATGACATCGA
TTACAAGGATGACGATGACAAGATGGCCCCCAAGAAGAAGAGGAAGGTGGGCATTCACCGCGGGGTACCT
ATGGTGGACTTGAGGACACTCGGTTATTCGCAACAGCAACAGGAGAAAATCAAGCCTAAGGTCAGGAGCA
CCGTCGCGCAACACCACGAGGCGCTTGTGGGGCATGGCTTCACTCATGCGCATATTGTCGCGCTTTCACA
GCACCCTGCGGCGCTTGGGACGGTGGCTGTCAAATACCAAGATATGATTGCGGCCCTGCCCGAAGCCACG
CACGAGGCAATTGTAGGGGTCGGTAAACAGTGGTCGGGAGCGCGAGCACTTGAGGCGCTGCTGACTGTGG
CGGGTGAGCTTAGGGGGCCTCCGCTCCAGCTCGACACCGGGCAGCTGCTGAAGATCGCGAAGAGAGGGGG
AGTAACAGCGGTAGAGGCAGTGCACGCCTGGCGCAATGCGCTCACCGGTGCCCCCCTGAACCTGACCCCG
GACCAAGTGGTGGCTATCGCCAGCCACGATGGCGGCAAGCAAGCGCTCGAAACGGTGCAGCGGCTGTTGC
CGGTGCTGTGCCAGGACCATGGCCTGACTCCGGACCAAGTGGTGGCTATCGCCAGCCACGATGGCGGCAA
GCAAGCGCTCGAAACGGTGCAGCGGCTGTTGCCGGTGCTGT
