>Addgene plasmid #49466 | MR015-BAG3 Right TALEN | addgene partial sequence | sequence record 75725 | JDS-TALEN-F 5'-TAGGGGTCGGTAAACAGTGG-3'
TGCTGACTGTGGCGGGTGAGCTTAGGGGGCCTCCGCTCCAGCTCGACACCGGGCAGCTGCTGAAGATCGC
GAAGAGAGGGGGAGTAACAGCGGTAGAGGCAGTGCACGCCTGGCGCAATGCGCTCACCGGTGCCCCCCTG
AACCTGACCCCGGACCAAGTGGTGGCTATCGCCAGCCACGATGGCGGCAAGCAAGCGCTCGAAACGGTGC
AGCGGCTGTTGCCGGTGCTGTGCCAGGACCATGGCCTGACTCCGGACCAAGTGGTGGCTATCGCCAGCCA
CGATGGCGGCAAGCAAGCGCTCGAAACGGTGCAGCGGCTGTTGCCGGTGCTGTGCCAGGACCATGGCCTG
ACCCCGGACCAAGTGGTGGCTATCGCCAGCAACATTGGCGGCAAGCAAGCGCTCGAAACGGTGCAGCGGC
TGTTGCCGGTGCTGTGCCAGGACCATGGCCTGACTCCGGACCAAGTGGTGGCTATCGCCAGCCACGATGG
CGGCAAGCAAGCGCTCGAAACGGTGCAGCGGCTGTTGCCGGTGCTGTGCCAGGACCATGGCCTGACCCCG
GACCAAGTGGTGGCTATCGCCAGCAACATTGGCGGCAAGCAAGCGCTCGAAACGGTGCAGCGGCTGTTGC
CGGTGCTGTGCCAGGACCATGGCCTGACTCCGGACCAAGTGGTGGCTATCGCCAGCCACGATGGCGGCAA
GCAAGCGCTCGAAACGGTGCAGCGGCTGTTGCCGGTGCTGTGCCAGGACCATGGCCTGACCCCGGACCAA
GTGGTGGCTATCGCCAGCAACGGTGGCGGCAAGCAAGCGCTCGAAACGGTGCAGCGGCTGTTGCCGGTGC
TG
