>Addgene plasmid #49466 | MR015-BAG3 Right TALEN | addgene partial sequence | sequence record 75781 | TAL-R3 5'-cgccaccagatggtcgttgg-3'
GCTGGGCCACAATGCTTTCGAGCGCTTGCTTGCCGCCATTGTTGCTGGCGATAGCCACCACTTGGTCCGG
GGTCAGGCCATGGTCCTGGCACAGCACCGGCAACAGCCGCTGCACCGTTTCGAGCGCTTGCTTGCCGCCA
CCGTTGCTGGCGATAGCCACCACTTGGTCCGGGGTCAGGCCATGGTCCTGGCACAGCACCGGCAACAGCC
GCTGCACCGTTTCGAGCGCTTGCTTGCCGCCATCGTGGCTGGCGATAGCCACCACTTGGTCCGGAGTCAG
GCCATGGTCCTGGCACAGCACCGGCAACAGCCGCTGCACCGTTTCGAGCGCTTGCTTGCCGCCACCGTTG
CTGGCGATAGCCACCACTTGGTCCGGGGTCAGGCCATGGTCCTGGCACAGCACCGGCAACAGCCGCTGCA
CCGTTTCGAGCGCTTGCTTGCCGCCAATGTTGCTGGCGATAGCCACCACTTGGTCCGGGGTCAGGCCATG
GTCCTGGCACAGCACCGGCAACAGCCGCTGCACCGTTTCGAGCGCTTGCTTGCCGCCACCGTTGCTGGCG
ATAGCCACCACTTGGTCCGGGGTCAGGCCATGGTCCTGGCACAGCACCGGCAACAGCCGCTGCACCGTTT
CGAGCGCTTGCTTGCCGCCACCGTTGCTGGCGATAGCCACCACTTGGTCCGGGGTCAGGCCATGGTCCTG
GCACAGCACCGGCAACAGCCGCTGCACCGTTTCGAGCGCTTGCTTGCCGCC
